>Addgene plasmid #158686 | ERK-KTR-mStrawberry reporter | addgene full sequence | sequence record 311044 | Addgene NGS Result
CGTTACATAACTTACGGTAAATGGCCCGCCTGGCTGACCGCCCAACGACCCCCGCCCATTGACGTCAATA
ATGACGTATGTTCCCATAGTAACGCCAATAGGGACTTTCCATTGACGTCAATGGGTGGAGTATTTACGGT
AAACTGCCCACTTGGCAGTACATCAAGTGTATCATATGCCAAGTACGCCCCCTATTGACGTCAATGACGG
TAAATGGCCCGCCTGGCATTATGCCCAGTACATGACCTTATGGGACTTTCCTACTTGGCAGTACATCTAC
GTATTAGTCATCGCTATTACCATGGTGATGCGGTTTTGGCAGTACATCAATGGGCGTGGATAGCGGTTTG
ACTCACGGGGATTTCCAAGTCTCCACCCCATTGACGTCAATGGGAGTTTGTTTTGGCACCAAAATCAACG
GGACTTTCCAAAATGTCGTAACAACTCCGCCCCATTGACGCAAATGGGCGGTAGGCGTGTACGGTGGGAG
GTCTATATAAGCAGAGCTCGTTTAGTGAACCGTCAGATCGCCTGGAGACGCCATCCACGCTGTTTTGACC
TCCATAGAAGACACCGACTCTAGTCCAGTGTGGTGGAATTCTGCAGATATCAACAAGTTTGTACAAAAAA
GCAGGCTCCACCATGAAGGGCCGAAAGCCTCGGGACCTGGAACTTCCACTTAGCCCAAGCCTGCTGGGTG
GCCAGGGACCTGAACGGACTCCAGGATCAGGAACAAGCTCTGGTCTTCAGGCACCGGGGCCAGCGCTTTC
GCCCAGCAAGCGTAGCGGTCTCGAGGACCCAGCGACGCCATCGAAGAAGCCACGTACCCCATCGGTGTCG
TCAAGGCTGGAGCGCCTGACCCTCCAGTCCAGCTTTCAATTCCCATCCACTAGTATGGTGAGCAAGGGCG
AGGAGAATAACATGGCCATCATCAAGGAGTTCATGCGCTTCAAGGTGCGCATGGAGGGCTCCGTGAACGG
CCACGAGTTCGAGATCGAGGGCGAGGGCGAGGGCCGCCCCTACGAGGGCACCCAGACCGCCAAGCTGAAG
GTGACCAAGGGTGGCCCCCTGCCCTTCGCCTGGGACATCCTAACCCCCAACTTCACCTACGGCTCCAAGG
CCTACGTGAAGCACCCCGCCGACATCCCCGACTACTTGAAGCTGTCCTTCCCCGAGGGCTTCAAGTGGGA
GCGCGTGATGAACTTCGAGGACGGCGGCGTGGTGACCGTGACCCAGGACTCCTCCCTGCAGGACGGCGAG
TTCATCTACAAGGTGAAGCTGCGCGGCACCAACTTCCCCTCCGACGGCCCCGTAATGCAGAAGAAGACCA
TGGGCTGGGAGGCCTCCTCCGAGCGGATGTACCCCGAGGACGGCGCCCTGAAGGGCGAGATCAAGATGAG
GCTGAAGCTGAAGGACGGCGGCCACTACGACGCTGAGGTCAAGACCACCTACAAGGCCAAGAAGCCCGTG
CAGCTGCCCGGCGCCTACATCGTCGGCATCAAGTTGGACATCACCTCCCACAACGAGGACTACACCATCG
TGGAACTGTACGAACGCGCCGAGGGCCGCCACTCCACCGGCGGCATGGACGAGCTGTACAAGTAAGAATT
CTAGATCTTGAGACAAATGGCAGTATTCATCCACAATTTTAAAAGAAAAGGGGGGATTGGGGGGTACAGT
GCAGGGGAAAGAATAGTAGACATAATAGCAACAGACATACAAACTAAAGAATTACAAAAACAAATTACAA
AAATTCAAAATTTTCGGGTTTATTACAGGGACAGCAGAGATCCACTTTGGCGCCGGCTCGAGGGGGCCCG
GGTTGCGCCTTTTCCAAGGCAGCCCTGGGTTTGCGCAGGGACGCGGCTGCTCTGGGCGTGGTTCCGGGAA
ACGCAGCGGCGCCGACCCTGGGTCTCGCACATTCTTCACGTCCGTTCGCAGCGTCACCCGGATCTTCGCC
GCTACCCTTGTGGGCCCCCCGGCGACGCTTCCTGCTCCGCCCCTAAGTCGGGAAGGTTCCTTGCGGTTCG
CGGCGTGCCGGACGTGACAAACGGAAGCCGCACGTCTCACTAGTACCCTCGCAGACGGACAGCGCCAGGG
AGCAATGGCAGCGCGCCGACCGCGATGGGCTGTGGCCAATAGCGGCTGCTCAGCAGGGCGCGCCGAGAGC
AGCGGCCGGGAAGGGGCGGTGCGGGAGGCGGGGTGTGGGGCGGTAGTGTGGGCCCTGTTCCTGCCCGCGC
GGTGTTCCGCATTCTGCAAGCCTCCGGAGCGCACGTCGGCAGTCGGCTCCCTCGTTGACCGAATCACCGA
CCTCTCTCCCCAGGGGGTACCACCATGGCCAAGCCTTTGTCTCAAGAAGAATCCACCCTCATTGAAAGAG
CAACGGCTACAATCAACAGCATCCCCATCTCTGAAGACTACAGCGTCGCCAGCGCAGCTCTCTCTAGCGA
CGGCCGCATCTTCACTGGTGTCAATGTATATCATTTTACTGGGGGACCTTGTGCAGAACTCGTGGTGCTG
GGCACTGCTGCTGCTGCGGCAGCTGGCAACCTGACTTGTATCGTCGCGATCGGAAATGAGAACAGGGGCA
TCTTGAGCCCCTGCGGACGGTGCCGACAGGTGCTTCTCGATCTGCATCCTGGGATCAAAGCCATAGTGAA
GGACAGTGATGGACAGCCGACGGCAGTTGGGATTCGTGAATTGCTGCCCTCTGGTTATGTGTGGGAGGGC
CTGCAGCTGCAGTAGTAAAGACGCGTTAAGTCGACAATCAACCTCTGGATTACAAAATTTGTGAAAGATT
GACTGGTATTCTTAACTATGTTGCTCCTTTTACGCTATGTGGATACGCTGCTTTAATGCCTTTGTATCAT
GCTATTGCTTCCCGTATGGCTTTCATTTTCTCCTCCTTGTATAAATCCTGGTTGCTGTCTCTTTATGAGG
AGTTGTGGCCCGTTGTCAGGCAACGTGGCGTGGTGTGCACTGTGTTTGCTGACGCAACCCCCACTGGTTG
GGGCATTGCCACCACCTGTCAGCTCCTTTCCGGGACTTTCGCTTTCCCCCTCCCTATTGCCACGGCGGAA
CTCATCGCCGCCTGCCTTGCCCGCTGCTGGACAGGGGCTCGGCTGTTGGGCACTGACAATTCCGTGGTGT
TGTCGGGGAAATCATCGTCCTTTCCTTGGCTGCTCGCCTGTGTTGCCACCTGGATTCTGCGCGGGACGTC
CTTCTGCTACGTCCCTTCGGCCCTCAATCCAGCGGACCTTCCTTCCCGCGGCCTGCTGCCGGCTCTGCGG
CCTCTTCCGCGTCTTCGCCTTCGCCCTCAGACGAGTCGGATCTCCCTTTGGGCCGCCTCCCCGCGTCGAC
TTTAAGACCAATGACTTACAAGGCAGCTGTAGATCTTAGCCACTTTTTAAAAGAAAAGGGGGGACTGGAA
GGGCTAATTCACTCCCAACGAAGACAAGATCTGCTTTTTGCTTGTACTGGGTCTCTCTGGTTAGACCAGA
TCTGAGCCTGGGAGCTCTCTGGCTAACTAGGGAACCCACTGCTTAAGCCTCAATAAAGCTTGCCTTGAGT
GCTTCAAGTAGTGTGTGCCCGTCTGTTGTGTGACTCTGGTAACTAGAGATCCCTCAGACCCTTTTAGTCA
GTGTGGAAAATCTCTAGCAGTACGTATAGTAGTTCATGTCATCTTATTATTCAGTATTTATAACTTGCAA
AGAAATGAATATCAGAGAGTGAGAGGAACTTGTTTATTGCAGCTTATAATGGTTACAAATAAAGCAATAG
CATCACAAATTTCACAAATAAAGCATTTTTTTCACTGCATTCTAGTTGTGGTTTGTCCAAACTCATCAAT
GTATCTTATCATGTCTGGCTCTAGCTATCCCGCCCCTAACTCCGCCCATCCCGCCCCTAACTCCGCCCAG
TTCCGCCCATTCTCCGCCCCATGGCTGACTAATTTTTTTTATTTATGCAGAGGCCGAGGCCGCCTCGGCC
TCTGAGCTATTCCAGAAGTAGTGAGGAGGCTTTTTTGGAGGCCTAGGGACGTACCCAATTCGCCCTATAG
TGAGTCGTATTACGCGCGCTCACTGGCCGTCGTTTTACAACGTCGTGACTGGGAAAACCCTGGCGTTACC
CAACTTAATCGCCTTGCAGCACATCCCCCTTTCGCCAGCTGGCGTAATAGCGAAGAGGCCCGCACCGATC
GCCCTTCCCAACAGTTGCGCAGCCTGAATGGCGAATGGG
[124 nt withheld, positions 4240-4363]
C
[91 nt withheld, positions 4365-4455]
A
[49 nt withheld, positions 4457-4505]
CCTTTGACGTTGGAGTCCACGTTCTTT
[37 nt withheld, positions 4533-4569]
ACCCTATCTCGGTCTATTCTTTTGATTTATAAGGGATTTTGCCGATTTCGGCCTATTGGTTAAAAAATGA
GCTGATTTAACAAAAATTTAACGCGAATTTTAACAAAATATTAACGCTTACAATTTAGGTGGCACTTTTC
GGGGAAATGTGCGCGGAACCCCTATTTGTTTATTTTTCTAAATACATTCAAATATGTATCCGCTCATGAG
ACAATAACCCTGATAAATGCTTCAATAATATTGAAAAAGGAAGAGTATGAGTATTCAACATTTCCGTGTC
GCCCTTATTCCCTTTTTTGCGGCATTTTGCCTTCCTGTTTTTGCTCACCCAGAAACGCTGGTGAAAGTAA
AAGATGCTGAAGATCAGTTGGGTGCACGAGTGGGTTACATCGAACTGGATCTCAACAGCGGTAAGATCCT
TGAGAGTTTTCGCCCCGAAGAACGTTTTCCAATGATGAGCACTTTTAAAGTTCTGCTATGTGGCGCGGTA
TTATCCCGTATTGACGCCGGGCAAGAGCAACTCGGTCGCCGCATACACTATTCTCAGAATGACTTGGTTG
AGTACTCACCAGTCACAGAAAAGCATCTTACGGATGGCATGACAGTAAGAGAATTATGCAGTGCTGCCAT
AACCATGAGTGATAACACTGCGGCCAACTTACTTCTGACAACGATCGGAGGACCGAAGGAGCTAACCGCT
TTTTTGCACAACATGGGGGATCATGTAACTCGCCTTGATCGTTGGGAACCGGAGCTGAATGAAGCCATAC
CAAACGACGAGCGTGACACCACGATGCCTGTAGCAATGGCAACAACGTTGCGCAAACTATTAACTGGCGA
ACTACTTACTCTAGCTTCCCGGCAACAATTAATAGACTGGATGGAGGCGGATAAAGTTGCAGGACCACTT
CTGCGCTCGGCCCTTCCGGCTGGCTGGTTTATTGCTGATAAATCTGGAGCCGGTGAGCGTGGGTCTCGCG
GTATCATTGCAGCACTGGGGCCAGATGGTAAGCCCTCCCGTATCGTAGTTATCTACACGACGGGGAGTCA
GGCAACTATGGATGAACGAAATAGACAGATCGCTGAGATAGGTGCCTCACTGATTAAGCATTGGTAACTG
TCAGACCAAGTTTACTCATATATACTTTAGATTGATTTAAAACTTCATTTTTAATTTAAAAGGATCTAGG
TGAAGATCCTTTTTGATAATCTCATGACCAAAATCCCTTAACGTGAGTTTTCGTTCCACTGAGCGTCAGA
CCCCGTAGAAAAGATCAAAGGATCTTCTTGAGATCCTTTTTTTCTGCGCGTAATCTGCTGCTTGCAAACA
AAAAAACCACCGCTACCAGCGGTGGTTTGTTTGCCGGATCAAGAGCTACCAACTCTTTTTCCGAAGGTAA
CTGGCTTCAGCAGAGCGCAGATACCAAATACTGTTCTTCTAGTGTAGCCGTAGTTAGGCCACCACTTCAA
GAACTCTGTAGCACCGCCTACATACCTCGCTCTGCTAATCCTGTTACCAGTGGCTGCTGCCAGTGGCGAT
AAGTCGTGTCTTACCGGGTTGGACTCAAGACGATAGTTACCGGATAAGGCGCAGCGGTCGGGCTGAACGG
GGGGTTCGTGCACACAGCCCAGCTTGGAGCGAACGACCTACACCGAACTGAGATACCTACAGCGTGAGCT
ATGAGAAAGCGCCACGCTTCCCGAAGGGAGAAAGGCGGACAGGTATCCGGTAAGCGGCAGGGTCGGAACA
GGAGAGCGCACGAGGGAGCTTCCAGGGGGAAACGCCTGGTATCTTTATAGTCCTGTCGGGTTTCGCCACC
TCTGACTTGAGCGTCGATTTTTGTGATGCTCGTCAGGGGGGCGGAGCCTATGGAAAAACGCCAGCAACGC
GGCCTTTTTACGGTTCCTGGCCTTTTGCTGGCCTTTTGCTCACATGTTCTTTCCTGCGTTATCCCCTGAT
TCTGTGGATAACCGTATTACCGCCTTTGAGTGAGCTGATACCGCTCGCCGCAGCCGAACGACCGAGCGCA
GCGAGTCAGTGAGCGAGGAAGCGGAAGAGCGCCCAATACGCAAACCGCCTCTCCCCGCGCGTTGGCCGAT
TCATTAATGCAGCTGGCACGACAGGTTTCCCGACTGGAAAGCGGGCAGTGAGCGCAACGCAATTAATGTG
AGTTAGCTCACTCATTAGGCACCCCAGGCTTTACACTTTATGCTTCCGGCTCGTATGTTGTGTGGAATTG
TGAGCGGATAACAATTTCACACAGGAAACAGCTATGACCATGATTACGCCAAGCGCGCAATTAACCCTCA
CTAAAGGGAACAAAAGCTGGAGCTGCAAGCTTAATGTAGTCTTATGCAATACTCTTGTAGTCTTGCAACA
TGGTAACGATGAGTTAGCAACATGCCTTACAAGGAGAGAAAAAGCACCGTGCATGCCGATTGGTGGAAGT
AAGGTGGTACGATCGTGCCTTATTAGGAAGGCAACAGACGGGTCTGACATGGATTGGACGAACCACTGAA
TTGCCGCATTGCAGAGATATTGTATTTAAGTGCCTAGCTCGATACATAAACGGGTCTCTCTGGTTAGACC
AGATCTGAGCCTGGGAGCTCTCTGGCTAACTAGGGAACCCACTGCTTAAGCCTCAATAAAGCTTGCCTTG
AGTGCTTCAAGTAGTGTGTGCCCGTCTGTTGTGTGACTCTGGTAACTAGAGATCCCTCAGACCCTTTTAG
TCAGTGTGGAAAATCTCTAGCAGTGGCGCCCGAACAGGGACTTGAAAGCGAAAGGGAAACCAGAGGAGCT
CTCTCGACGCAGGACTCGGCTTGCTGAAGCGCGCACGGCAAGAGGCGAGGGGCGGCGACTGGTGAGTACG
CCAAAAATTTTGACTAGCGGAGGCTAGAAGGAGAGAGATGGGTGCGAGAGCGTCAGTATTAAGCGGGGGA
GAATTAGATCGCGATGGGAAAAAATTCGGTTAAGGCCAGGGGGAAAGAAAAAATATAAATTAAAACATAT
AGTATGGGCAAGCAGGGAGCTAGAACGATTCGCAGTTAATCCTGGCCTGTTAGAAACATCAGAAGGCTGT
AGACAAATACTGGGACAGCTACAACCATCCCTTCAGACAGGATCAGAAGAACTTAGATCATTATATAATA
CAGTAGCAACCCTCTATTGTGTGCATCAAAGGATAGAGATAAAAGACACCAAGGAAGCTTTAGACAAGAT
AGAGGAAGAGCAAAACAAAAGTAAGACCACCGCACAGCAAGCGGCCGCTGATCTTCAGACCTGGAGGAGG
AGATATGAGGGACAATTGGAGAAGTGAATTATATAAATATAAAGTAGTAAAAATTGAACCATTAGGAGTA
GCACCCACCAAGGCAAAGAGAAGAGTGGTGCAGAGAGAAAAAAGAGCAGTGGGAATAGGAGCTTTGTTCC
TTGGGTTCTTGGGAGCAGCAGGAAGCACTATGGGCGCAGCGTCAATGACGCTGACGGTACAGGCCAGACA
ATTATTGTCTGGTATAGTGCAGCAGCAGAACAATTTGCTGAGGGCTATTGAGGCGCAACAGCATCTGTTG
CAACTCACAGTCTGGGGCATCAAGCAGCTCCAGGCAAGAATCCTGGCTGTGGAAAGATACCTAAAGGATC
AACAGCTCCTGGGGATTTGGGGTTGCTCTGGAAAACTCATTTGCACCACTGCTGTGCCTTGGAATGCTAG
TTGGAGTAATAAATCTCTGGAACAGATTTGGAATCACACGACCTGGATGGAGTGGGACAGAGAAATTAAC
AATTACACAAGCTTAATACACTCCTTAATTGAAGAATCGCAAAACCAGCAAGAAAAGAATGAACAAGAAT
TATTGGAATTAGATAAATGGGCAAGTTTGTGGAATTGGTTTAACATAACAAATTGGCTGTGGTATATAAA
ATTATTCATAATGATAGTAGGAGGCTTGGTAGGTTTAAGAATAGTTTTTGCTGTACTTTCTATAGTGAAT
AGAGTTAGGCAGGGATATTCACCATTATCGTTTCAGACCCACCTCCCAACCCCGAGGGGACCCCCG
Features (pLannotate 1.2.2; 30 found; start..end, strand, type, name):
      1..304     +  enhancer       CMV enhancer: human cytomegalovirus immediate early enhancer
    305..508     +  promoter       CMV promoter: human cytomegalovirus (CMV) immediate early promoter
    613..637     +  protein_bind   attB1: mutant version of attB; recombination site for the Gateway® BP reaction BP Clonase™
    646..891     +  CDS            Elk1 (fragment): ELK1_MOUSE - Experimental evidence at protein level: Swiss-Prot protein existence level 1. Transcription factor that binds to purine-rich DNA sequences. Forms a ternary complex with SRF and the ETS and SRF motifs of the serum response element (SRE) on the promoter region of immediate early genes such as FOS and IER2 (By similarity). Induces target gene transcription upon JNK-signaling pathway stimulation (By similarity). From Mus musculus (Mouse).
    895..1602    +  CDS            mStrawberry: mStrawberry is a basic (constitutively fluorescent) red fluorescent protein published in 2004, derived from Discosoma sp.. It is reported to be a somewhat slowly-maturing monomer with low acid sensitivity.
   1647..1764    +  misc_feature   cPPT/CTS: central polypurine tract and central termination sequence of HIV-1
   1823..2323    +  promoter       hPGK promoter: human phosphoglycerate kinase 1 promoter
   2335..2730    +  CDS            BSD: blasticidin S deaminase; Aspergillus terreus BSD; confers resistance to blasticidin
   2766..3354    +  misc_feature   WPRE: woodchuck hepatitis virus posttranscriptional regulatory element
   3405..3424    +  misc_feature   cPPT/CTS (fragment): central polypurine tract and central termination sequence of HIV-1
   3426..3659    +  LTR            3' LTR (ΔU3): self-inactivating 3' long terminal repeat (LTR) from HIV-1
   3737..3858    +  polyA_signal   SV40 poly(A) signal: SV40 polyadenylation signal
   3898..4033    +  rep_origin     SV40 ori: SV40 origin of replication
   4054..4072    -  promoter       T7 promoter: promoter for bacteriophage T7 RNA polymerase
   4080..4235    +  CDS            lacZα (fragment): LacZα fragment of β-galactosidase; lacZ fragment
   4240..4668    +  rep_origin     f1 ori (sequence partly withheld): f1 bacteriophage origin of replication; arrow indicates direction of (+) strand synthesis
   4721..4825    +  promoter       AmpR promoter: bla
   4826..5686    +  CDS            AmpR: β-lactamase; bla; confers resistance to ampicillin, carbenicillin, and related antibiotics
   5857..6445    +  rep_origin     ori: high-copy-number ColE1/pMB1/pBR322/pUC origin of replication
   6628..6720    +  CDS            lacI (fragment): lac repressor; lacI; The lac repressor binds to the lac operator to inhibit transcription in E. coli. This inhibition can be relieved by adding lactose or isopropyl-β-D-thiogalactopyranoside (IPTG).
   6733..6754    +  protein_bind   CAP binding site: CAP binding activates transcription in the presence of cAMP. E. coli catabolite activator protein
   6769..6799    +  promoter       lac promoter: promoter for the E. coli lac operon
   6807..6823    +  protein_bind   lac operator: The lac repressor binds to the lac operator to inhibit transcription in E. coli. This inhibition can be relieved by adding lactose or isopropyl-β-D-thiogalactopyranoside (IPTG). lac repressor encoded by lacI
   6868..6886    +  promoter       T3 promoter: promoter for bacteriophage T3 RNA polymerase
   6914..7140    +  promoter       RSV promoter: Rous sarcoma virus enhancer/promoter
   7141..7321    +  LTR            5' LTR (truncated): truncated 5' long terminal repeat (LTR) from HIV-1
   7368..7493    +  misc_feature   HIV-1 Ψ: packaging signal of human immunodeficiency virus type 1
   7477..7840    +  CDS            HIV-1 gag (fragment): gag protein from human immunodeficiency virus 1; gag
   7986..8219    +  misc_feature   RRE: The Rev response element (RRE) of HIV-1 allows for Rev-dependent mRNA export from the nucleus to the cytoplasm.
   8596..8622    +  CDS            Rev (fragment): human immunodeficiency virus 1 (HIV-1) Rev protein; rev; enhances nuclear export of unspliced and incompletely spliced viral mRNAs
