[The description below was written by a language model from this plasmid's Addgene catalogue record and pLannotate feature annotations shown in this document.]
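Description:
ERK-KTR-mStrawberry reporter is a third-generation-style, self-inactivating lentiviral plasmid for expressing a live-cell ERK activity sensor in mammalian cells. The catalogue lists pLKO.1 as the backbone and notes that part of the construct derives from a Gateway-based lentiviral ERK-KTR-Clover plasmid, which fits the attB1 site annotated just downstream of the promoter. In bacteria it is maintained at high copy through a ColE1/pUC-type origin with ampicillin resistance. An f1 origin, an SV40 origin and remnants of lac and T7/T3 cloning elements are also present in the backbone. The viral genome is transcribed from an RSV promoter fused to a truncated HIV-1 5' LTR, followed by the Ψ packaging signal, a gag fragment and the RRE, and ends in a ΔU3 3' LTR with an SV40 polyadenylation signal. Packaging functions must therefore be supplied in trans.

Between the LTRs, the CMV enhancer/promoter drives a kinase translocation reporter in which an annotated Elk1-derived fragment, the ERK docking and substrate portion of the sensor, is joined to the monomeric red fluorescent protein mStrawberry. In KTR designs, phosphorylation by the active kinase shifts the fusion from the nucleus to the cytoplasm, so the cytoplasmic-to-nuclear fluorescence ratio reports pathway activity in single cells. Note that the catalogue names only mStrawberry as the insert and gives the species as human, whereas the annotation matches the Elk1 fragment to the mouse protein. Downstream, a cPPT/CTS element precedes a human PGK promoter driving blasticidin S deaminase for selecting transduced cells, and a WPRE enhances transcript expression. The associated publication concerns multiplexed live-microscopy assays, consistent with generating stable reporter lines for imaging ERK signalling dynamics.
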