Addgene plasmid #158686: ERK-KTR-mStrawberry reporter
Purpose: This plasmid is a ERK pathway reporter. It has CMV promoter driving the expression of ERK-KTR fused to mStrawberry-pGK-BSD
Depositing lab: Ravid Straussman. Depositing organization: Weizmann Institute of Science. Publication: Visual barcodes for clonal-multiplexing of live microscopy-based assays. Kaufman T, Nitzan E, Firestein N, Ginzberg MB, Iyengar S, Patel N, Ben-Hamo R, Porat Z, Hunter J, Hilfinger A, Rotter V, Kafri R, Straussman R. Nat Commun. 2022 May 18;13(1):2725. doi: 10.1038/s41467-022-30008-0. PubMed 35585055.
Backbone
  Vector backbone: pLKO.1
  Backbone size w/o insert (bp): 7728
  Vector type: Mammalian Expression, Lentiviral
  Selectable markers: Blasticidin
Growth in bacteria
  Bacterial resistance: Ampicillin, 100 μg/mL
  Growth temperature: 37°C
  Growth strain: NEB Stable
  Copy number: High Copy
Gene/Insert
  Gene/Insert name: mStrawberry
  Species: H. sapiens (human)
  Insert size (bp): 897
  Promoter: CMV
  Cloning method: Gibson Cloning
Resource information
  A portion of this plasmid was derived from a plasmid made by: pLentiCMV Puro DEST ERKKTRClover
Terms and licenses: Academic/Nonprofit Terms; Industry Terms: Not Available to Industry
How to cite: ERK-KTR-mStrawberry reporter was a gift from Ravid Straussman (Addgene plasmid # 158686 ; http://n2t.net/addgene:158686 ; RRID:Addgene_158686)
